Addgene plasmid #211897: pRRL-VinculinVenus-S1033D
Purpose: Vinculin (chicken) with S1033 phosphomimetic point mutation (S1033D) tagged with VenusA206K at the C-terminus, in lentiviral expression vector.
Depositing lab: Brenton Hoffman. Depositing organization: Duke University. Publication: Coupling during collective cell migration is controlled by a vinculin mechanochemical switch. Shoyer TC, Gates EM, Cabe JI, Urs AN, Conway DE, Hoffman BD. Proc Natl Acad Sci U S A. 2023 Dec 12;120(50):e2316456120. doi: 10.1073/pnas.2316456120. Epub 2023 Dec 6. PubMed 38055737.
Backbone
  Vector backbone: pRRL
  Backbone size w/o insert (bp): 6129
  Total vector size (bp): 10778
  Vector type: Lentiviral
Growth in bacteria
  Bacterial resistance: Ampicillin, 100 μg/mL
  Growth temperature: 30°C
  Growth strain: NEB Stable
  Copy number: Unknown
Gene/Insert
  Gene/Insert name: VinculinVenus-S1033D (alt name: VinV-S1033D)
  Species: G. gallus (chicken)
  Insert size (bp): 4649
  Mutation: mutated vinculin serine 1033 to aspartic acid (S1033D), creates phosphomimetic mutant
  Entrez Gene: VCL (a.k.a. VINC1)
  Promoter: CMV
  Tag / fusion protein: VenusA206K (C terminal on insert)
  Cloning method: Restriction Enzyme; 5′ cloning site EcoRV (destroyed during cloning); 3′ cloning site XbaI (not destroyed)
  Sequencing primers: 5′ GGTACAGTGCAGGGGAAAG; 3′ GTTAAGAATACCAGTCAATCTTTCAC
Resource information
  A portion of this plasmid was derived from a plasmid made by: Martin Schwartz (Addgene #27300)
Terms and licenses: Academic/Nonprofit Terms; Industry Terms: Not Available to Industry
How to cite: pRRL-VinculinVenus-S1033D was a gift from Brenton Hoffman (Addgene plasmid # 211897 ; http://n2t.net/addgene:211897 ; RRID:Addgene_211897)
