[The description below was written by a language model from this plasmid's Addgene catalogue record and pLannotate feature annotations shown in this document.]
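Description:
pRRL-VinculinVenus-S1033D is a lentiviral expression plasmid of about 10.8 kb, built on the pRRL backbone, that carries chicken vinculin with a serine-to-aspartate substitution at residue 1033. This change is intended to mimic constitutive phosphorylation at that site. The vinculin coding sequence is fused at its C-terminus to VenusA206K, the monomeric yellow fluorescent protein variant, which the automated annotation labels mVenus. That annotation also matched the vinculin ORF to the mouse protein by homology, whereas the catalogue gives the species as chicken. Expression in mammalian cells is driven by an internal CMV enhancer/promoter, and a WPRE downstream of the fusion enhances transcript stability and expression.

The viral architecture is that of a third-generation, self-inactivating vector. An RSV promoter drives a truncated HIV-1 5' LTR, so genomic RNA is produced independently of Tat. This is followed by the Ψ packaging signal with a partial gag fragment, the RRE for Rev-dependent nuclear export, and the cPPT/CTS, which aids nuclear import of the reverse-transcribed genome. The ΔU3 3' LTR inactivates LTR promoter activity after integration, leaving the CMV promoter to control the transgene, and an SV40 poly(A) signal and SV40 origin lie downstream. Packaging functions are not encoded and must be supplied in trans. In bacteria the plasmid replicates from a high-copy ColE1/pUC-type origin, is selected with ampicillin, and also carries an f1 origin; residual lac, T3 and T7 elements are cloning-vector remnants.

The construct allows stable delivery and fluorescent visualisation of phosphomimetic vinculin. The associated work concerns vinculin as a mechanochemical switch controlling cell coupling during collective cell migration.
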