Features (pLannotate 1.2.2; 29 found; start..end, strand, type, name):
     21..400     +  enhancer       CMV enhancer: human cytomegalovirus immediate early enhancer
    401..604     +  promoter       CMV promoter: human cytomegalovirus (CMV) immediate early promoter
    600..633     +  LTR            5' LTR (truncated) (fragment): truncated 5' long terminal repeat (LTR) from HIV-1
    649..667     +  promoter       T7 promoter: promoter for bacteriophage T7 RNA polymerase
    706..3903    +  CDS            Vcl: VINC_MOUSE - Experimental evidence at protein level: Swiss-Prot protein existence level 1. Actin filament (F-actin)-binding protein involved in cell- matrix adhesion and cell-cell adhesion. Regulates cell-surface E- cadherin expression and potentiates mechanosensing by the E-cadherin complex. May also play important roles in cell morphology and locomotion (By similarity). From Mus musculus (Mouse).
   3910..4626    +  CDS            mVenus: mVenus is a basic (constitutively fluorescent) yellow fluorescent protein published in 2006, derived from Aequorea victoria. It is reported to be a rapidly-maturing monomer with moderate acid sensitivity.
   4655..5243    +  misc_feature   WPRE: woodchuck hepatitis virus posttranscriptional regulatory element
   5264..5332    +  CDS            nef (fragment): NEF_HV1Z2 - Experimental evidence at protein level: Swiss-Prot protein existence level 1. Extracellular Nef protein targets CD4(+) T-lymphocytes for apoptosis by interacting with CXCR4 surface receptors. From Human immunodeficiency virus type 1 group M subtype D (isolate Z2/CDC-Z34) (HIV-1).
   5334..5567    +  LTR            3' LTR (ΔU3): self-inactivating 3' long terminal repeat (LTR) from HIV-1
   5639..5760    +  polyA_signal   SV40 poly(A) signal: SV40 polyadenylation signal
   5800..5935    +  rep_origin     SV40 ori: SV40 origin of replication
   5956..5974    -  promoter       T7 promoter: promoter for bacteriophage T7 RNA polymerase
   5982..6137    +  CDS            lacZα (fragment): LacZα fragment of β-galactosidase; lacZ fragment
   6142..6570    +  rep_origin     f1 ori (sequence partly withheld): f1 bacteriophage origin of replication; arrow indicates direction of (+) strand synthesis
   6623..6727    +  promoter       AmpR promoter: bla
   6728..7588    +  CDS            AmpR: β-lactamase; bla; confers resistance to ampicillin, carbenicillin, and related antibiotics
   7759..8347    +  rep_origin     ori: high-copy-number ColE1/pMB1/pBR322/pUC origin of replication
   8530..8622    +  CDS            lacI (fragment): lac repressor; lacI; The lac repressor binds to the lac operator to inhibit transcription in E. coli. This inhibition can be relieved by adding lactose or isopropyl-β-D-thiogalactopyranoside (IPTG).
   8635..8656    +  protein_bind   CAP binding site: CAP binding activates transcription in the presence of cAMP. E. coli catabolite activator protein
   8671..8701    +  promoter       lac promoter: promoter for the E. coli lac operon
   8705..8727    +  protein_bind   lac operator (fragment): The lac repressor binds to the lac operator to inhibit transcription in E. coli. This inhibition can be relieved by adding lactose or isopropyl-β-D-thiogalactopyranoside (IPTG). lac repressor encoded by lacI
   8770..8788    +  promoter       T3 promoter: promoter for bacteriophage T3 RNA polymerase
   8816..9042    +  promoter       RSV promoter: Rous sarcoma virus enhancer/promoter
   9043..9223    +  LTR            5' LTR (truncated): truncated 5' long terminal repeat (LTR) from HIV-1
   9270..9395    +  misc_feature   HIV-1 Ψ: packaging signal of human immunodeficiency virus type 1
   9379..9742    +  CDS            HIV-1 gag (fragment): gag protein from human immunodeficiency virus 1; gag
   9888..10121   +  misc_feature   RRE: The Rev response element (RRE) of HIV-1 allows for Rev-dependent mRNA export from the nucleus to the cytoplasm.
  10498..10598   +  CDS            Rev (fragment): human immunodeficiency virus 1 (HIV-1) Rev protein; rev; enhances nuclear export of unspliced and incompletely spliced viral mRNAs
  10617..10733   +  misc_feature   cPPT/CTS: central polypurine tract and central termination sequence of HIV-1
>Addgene plasmid #211897 | pRRL-VinculinVenus-S1033D | addgene full sequence | sequence record 419258 | Addgene NGS Result
ACGGGCCAGATATACGCGTTGACATTGATTATTGACTAGTTATTAATAGTAATCAATTACGGGGTCATTA
GTTCATAGCCCATATATGGAGTTCCGCGTTACATAACTTACGGTAAATGGCCCGCCTGGCTGACCGCCCA
ACGACCCCCGCCCATTGACGTCAATAATGACGTATGTTCCCATAGTAACGCCAATAGGGACTTTCCATTG
ACGTCAATGGGTGGAGTATTTACGGTAAACTGCCCACTTGGCAGTACATCAAGTGTATCATATGCCAAGT
ACGCCCCCTATTGACGTCAATGACGGTAAATGGCCCGCCTGGCATTATGCCCAGTACATGACCTTATGGG
ACTTTCCTACTTGGCAGTACATCTACGTATTAGTCATCGCTATTACCATGGTGATGCGGTTTTGGCAGTA
CATCAATGGGCGTGGATAGCGGTTTGACTCACGGGGATTTCCAAGTCTCCACCCCATTGACGTCAATGGG
AGTTTGTTTTGGCACCAAAATCAACGGGACTTTCCAAAATGTCGTAACAACTCCGCCCCATTGACGCAAA
TGGGCGGTAGGCGTGTACGGTGGGAGGTCTATATAAGCAGAGCTCTCTGGCTAACTAGAGAACCCACTGC
TTACTGGCTTATCGAAATTAATACGACTCACTATAGGGAGACCCAAGCTGGCTAGCGTTTAAACTTAAGC
TTGCCATGCCCGTCTTCCACACGCGCACCATCGAGAGCATCTTGGAGCCCGTGGCTCAGCAGATCTCCCA
CCTGGTCATCATGCACGAGGAGGGGGAGGTAGACGGCAAGGCCATCCCGGACCTCACCGCCCCCGTGTCG
GCCGTGCAGGCCGCTGTCAGCAACCTGGTGCGGGTTGGAAAAGAAACTGTGCAGACAACAGAAGACCAGA
TCTTGAAAAGGGATATGCCACCAGCATTCATCAAAGTAGAGAATGCCTGCACCAAGCTCGTTCGAGCAGC
CCAGATGCTGCAAGCAGATCCTTATTCAGTACCAGCTCGTGACTACCTAATTGATGGATCAAGAGGCATC
CTTTCTGGAACATCAGACTTACTTCTGACATTTGATGAAGCGGAGGTCCGTAAAATCATCCGTGTCTGCA
AAGGAATATTGGAATATCTGACTGTGGCAGAAGTAGTAGAGACTATGGAGGATTTGGTGACATATACAAA
GAATCTAGGGCCAGGAATGACAAAGATGGCGAAAATGATCGATGAGAGACAACAGGAATTAACTCATCAG
GAACATAGGGTTATGCTGGTGAACTCCATGAATACTGTGAAGGAGCTATTGCCTGTACTTATTTCAGCTA
TGAAGATCTTTGTAACCACAAAAAACACTAAAAGCCAGGGAATAGAAGAGGCCTTGAAAAATCGCAATTT
CACAGTAGAGAAAATGAGTGCTGAGATAAATGAAATAATCCGTGTATTACAACTCACTTCCTGGGATGAA
GATGCCTGGGCCAGCAAGGACACTGAAGCCATGAAAAGAGCTTTAGCCCTAATAGATTCAAAGATGAACC
AGGCAAAAGGCTGGCTGAGAGATCCAAACGCACCTCCAGGGGATGCTGGTGAGCAAGCAATAAGGCAGAT
CCTTGATGAAGCTGGAAAAGCAGGAGAATTGTGTGCAGGCAAAGAACGCAGGGAGATTCTGGGAACATGC
AAAACTTTGGGCCAAATGACTGATCAACTTGCTGATCTCCGAGCTAGAGGACAGGGTGCTACACCGATGG
CAATGCAGAAGGCACAGCAGGTGTCACAAGGCCTGGATTTGCTCACTGCAAAAGTGGAGAATGCAGCCCG
GAAATTGGAGGCCATGACAAACTCTAAGCAGGCTATTGCAAAGAAGATTGATGCTGCTCAGAACTGGCTT
GCGGATCCCAACGGCGGAAGTGAAGGAGAAGAACACATTCGAGGAATTATGTCTGAAGCAAGGAAAGTTG
CAGAATTGTGTGAGGAGCCTAAAGAAAGAGATGATATCCTTCGCTCCTTGGGGGAAATCTCTGCTCTGAC
AGCTAAGCTGTCAGATCTGCGACGACATGGGAAAGGCGACTCTCCTGAGGCCCGTGCATTGGCCAAGCAA
ATAGCTACATCACTTCAGAACTTACAGTCCAAAACAAACAGAGCTGTAGCAAATACTAGGCCAGTTAAAG
CTGCTGTCCATTTGGAGGGCAAGATTGAGCAAGCCCAGAGGTGGATAGATAATCCTACAGTTGATGATCG
GGGAGTAGGCCAGGCAGCAATTCGGGGTTTGGTTGCAGAAGGTCGTCGTCTAGCCAATGTCATGATGGGA
CCTTATCGTCAGGACCTGCTTGCCAAATGTGACCGTGTAGACCAGCTGGCTGCTCAGCTTGCTGACCTTG
CAGCAAGAGGGGAAGGAGAGTCTCCTCAGGCTAGGGCAATTGCTGCTCAGCTTCAGGACTCCCTGAAGGA
TCTCAAAGCACGGATGCAAGAAGCAATGACCCAGGAGGTGTCTGATGTTTTCAGTGACACTACAACCCCT
ATTAAGTTGTTAGCAGTAGCAGCCACTGCTCCTTCTGATACTCCCAATAGAGAAGAGGTGTTTGAAGAAA
GAGCAGCAAATTTTGAAAACCATGCTGCTAGACTGGGAGCAACAGCAGAAAAAGCAGCTGCAGTTGGAAC
TGCTAATAAAACTACTGTGGAAGGCATTCAGGCAACAGTCAAATCTGCAAGGGAGCTTACACCACAGGTA
GTATCGGCTGCTCGAATCCTCCTGAGAAATCCTGGAAATCAAGCTGCTTATGAGCATTTTGAGACAATGA
AAAACCAATGGATTGATAATGTAGAAAAGATGACAGGGCTGGTGGATGAGGCCATCGATACCAAGTCTCT
GTTGGATGCATCAGAAGAGGCTATTAAGAAGGATCTTGATAAATGTAAAGTTGCAATGGCCAATATGCAA
CCTCAGATGCTGGTAGCTGGAGCCACCAGCATTGCTAGACGAGCGAACCGCATCCTGCTTGTGGCAAAAC
GGGAGGTTGAAAATTCAGAAGACCCTAAATTCAGGGAGGCTGTTAAAGCAGCTTCTGATGAGCTGAGCAA
AACCATATCACCGATGGTAATGGATGCTAAAGCTGTAGCAGGAAATATCTCTGATCCTGGTTTGCAGAAG
AGTTTCTTGGATTCTGGATACAGGATTCTGGGAGCTGTGGCCAAAGTCAGAGAAGCCTTTCAGCCTCAGG
AGCCAGACTTTCCCCCTCCTCCTCCTGACCTAGAGCATCTCCATCTGACTGATGAGCTTGCTCCTCCAAA
ACCACCACTTCCAGAAGGTGAGGTTCCCCCACCCAGACCACCACCCCCTGAAGAAAAAGATGAGGAGTTC
CCAGAGCAGAAAGCAGGAGAAGCTATTAATCAGCCCATGATGATGGCTGCTAGGCAGTTGCATGACGAGG
CTCGGAAATGGTCTAGCAAGGGTAACGACATCATTGCTGCTGCTAAACGAATGGCGCTGCTCATGGCTGA
GATGTCACGCCTGGTGCGAGGAGGCAGCGGAAACAAGCGTGCCCTCATCCAGTGTGCAAAAGATATTGCT
AAGGCATCGGATGAAGTCACTCGATTGGCCAAAGAGGTGGCCAAGCAATGTACTGATAAACGCATTAGAA
CAAACCTCTTACAGGTCTGTGAGCGAATCCCAACCATCAGCACGCAGCTCAAAATTCTTTCCACAGTGAA
AGCTACCATGCTGGGCAGGACTAACATCAGCGATGAAGAATCAGAACAGGCAACTGAGATGTTGGTTCAT
AACGCCCAGAACCTCATGCAGGATGTGAAGGAAACTGTGAGAGAAGCTGAAGCAGCATCCATTAAGATAA
GAACAGATGCCGGATTCACTCTGCGCTGGGTCAGAAAGACCCCATGGTATCAGGAATTCATGGTGAGCAA
GGGCGAGGAGCTGTTCACCGGGGTGGTGCCCATCCTGGTCGAGCTGGACGGCGACGTAAACGGCCACAAG
TTCAGCGTGTCCGGCGAGGGCGAGGGCGATGCCACCTACGGCAAGCTGACCCTGAAGCTGATCTGCACCA
CCGGCAAGCTGCCCGTGCCCTGGCCCACCCTCGTGACCACCCTGGGCTACGGCCTGCAGTGCTTCGCCCG
CTACCCCGACCACATGAAGCAGCACGACTTCTTCAAGTCCGCCATGCCCGAAGGCTACGTCCAGGAGCGC
ACCATCTTCTTCAAGGACGACGGCAACTACAAGACCCGCGCCGAGGTGAAGTTCGAGGGCGACACCCTGG
TGAACCGCATCGAGCTGAAGGGCATCGACTTCAAGGAGGACGGCAACATCCTGGGGCACAAGCTGGAGTA
CAACTACAACAGCCACAACGTCTATATCACCGCCGACAAGCAGAAGAACGGCATCAAGGCCAACTTCAAG
ATCCGCCACAACATCGAGGACGGCGGCGTGCAGCTCGCCGACCACTACCAGCAGAACACCCCCATCGGCG
ACGGCCCCGTGCTGCTGCCCGACAACCACTACCTGAGCTACCAGTCCAAACTGAGCAAAGACCCCAACGA
GAAGCGCGATCACATGGTCCTGCTGGAGTTCGTGACCGCCGCCGGGATCACTCTCGGCATGGACGAGCTG
TACAAGTAAGCGGCCGCTCGAGTCTAGAGTCGACAATCAACCTCTGGATTACAAAATTTGTGAAAGATTG
ACTGGTATTCTTAACTATGTTGCTCCTTTTACGCTATGTGGATACGCTGCTTTAATGCCTTTGTATCATG
CTATTGCTTCCCGTATGGCTTTCATTTTCTCCTCCTTGTATAAATCCTGGTTGCTGTCTCTTTATGAGGA
GTTGTGGCCCGTTGTCAGGCAACGTGGCGTGGTGTGCACTGTGTTTGCTGACGCAACCCCCACTGGTTGG
GGCATTGCCACCACCTGTCAGCTCCTTTCCGGGACTTTCGCTTTCCCCCTCCCTATTGCCACGGCGGAAC
TCATCGCCGCCTGCCTTGCCCGCTGCTGGACAGGGGCTCGGCTGTTGGGCACTGACAATTCCGTGGTGTT
GTCGGGGAAGCTGACGTCCTTTCCATGGCTGCTCGCCTGTGTTGCCACCTGGATTCTGCGCGGGACGTCC
TTCTGCTACGTCCCTTCGGCCCTCAATCCAGCGGACCTTCCTTCCCGCGGCCTGCTGCCGGCTCTGCGGC
CTCTTCCGCGTCTTCGCCTTCGCCCTCAGACGAGTCGGATCTCCCTTTGGGCCGCCTCCCCGCCTGGAAT
TAATTCGAGCTCGGTACCTTTAAGACCAATGACTTACAAGGCAGCTGTAGATCTTAGCCACTTTTTAAAA
GAAAAGGGGGGACTGGAAGGGCTAATTCACTCCCAACGAAGACAAGATCTGCTTTTTGCTTGTACTGGGT
CTCTCTGGTTAGACCAGATCTGAGCCTGGGAGCTCTCTGGCTAACTAGGGAACCCACTGCTTAAGCCTCA
ATAAAGCTTGCCTTGAGTGCTTCAAGTAGTGTGTGCCCGTCTGTTGTGTGACTCTGGTAACTAGAGATCC
CTCAGACCCTTTTAGTCAGTGTGGAAAATCTCTAGCAGTAGTAGTTCATGTCATCTTATTATTCAGTATT
TATAACTTGCAAAGAAATGAATATCAGAGAGTGAGAGGAACTTGTTTATTGCAGCTTATAATGGTTACAA
ATAAAGCAATAGCATCACAAATTTCACAAATAAAGCATTTTTTTCACTGCATTCTAGTTGTGGTTTGTCC
AAACTCATCAATGTATCTTATCATGTCTGGCTCTAGCTATCCCGCCCCTAACTCCGCCCATCCCGCCCCT
AACTCCGCCCAGTTCCGCCCATTCTCCGCCCCATGGCTGACTAATTTTTTTTATTTATGCAGAGGCCGAG
GCCGCCTCGGCCTCTGAGCTATTCCAGAAGTAGTGAGGAGGCTTTTTTGGAGGCCTAGGGACGTACCCAA
TTCGCCCTATAGTGAGTCGTATTACGCGCGCTCACTGGCCGTCGTTTTACAACGTCGTGACTGGGAAAAC
CCTGGCGTTACCCAACTTAATCGCCTTGCAGCACATCCCCCTTTCGCCAGCTGGCGTAATAGCGAAGAGG
CCCGCACCGATCGCCCTTCCCAACAGTTGCGCAGCCTGAATGGCGAATGGG
[124 nt withheld, positions 6142-6265]
C
[91 nt withheld, positions 6267-6357]
A
[49 nt withheld, positions 6359-6407]
CCTTTGACGTTGGAGTCCACGTTCTTT
[37 nt withheld, positions 6435-6471]
ACCCTATCTCGGTCTATTCTTTTGATTTATAAGGGATTTTGCCGATTTCGGCCTATTGGTTAAAAAATGA
GCTGATTTAACAAAAATTTAACGCGAATTTTAACAAAATATTAACGCTTACAATTTAGGTGGCACTTTTC
GGGGAAATGTGCGCGGAACCCCTATTTGTTTATTTTTCTAAATACATTCAAATATGTATCCGCTCATGAG
ACAATAACCCTGATAAATGCTTCAATAATATTGAAAAAGGAAGAGTATGAGTATTCAACATTTCCGTGTC
GCCCTTATTCCCTTTTTTGCGGCATTTTGCCTTCCTGTTTTTGCTCACCCAGAAACGCTGGTGAAAGTAA
AAGATGCTGAAGATCAGTTGGGTGCACGAGTGGGTTACATCGAACTGGATCTCAACAGCGGTAAGATCCT
TGAGAGTTTTCGCCCCGAAGAACGTTTTCCAATGATGAGCACTTTTAAAGTTCTGCTATGTGGCGCGGTA
TTATCCCGTATTGACGCCGGGCAAGAGCAACTCGGTCGCCGCATACACTATTCTCAGAATGACTTGGTTG
AGTACTCACCAGTCACAGAAAAGCATCTTACGGATGGCATGACAGTAAGAGAATTATGCAGTGCTGCCAT
AACCATGAGTGATAACACTGCGGCCAACTTACTTCTGACAACGATCGGAGGACCGAAGGAGCTAACCGCT
TTTTTGCACAACATGGGGGATCATGTAACTCGCCTTGATCGTTGGGAACCGGAGCTGAATGAAGCCATAC
CAAACGACGAGCGTGACACCACGATGCCTGTAGCAATGGCAACAACGTTGCGCAAACTATTAACTGGCGA
ACTACTTACTCTAGCTTCCCGGCAACAATTAATAGACTGGATGGAGGCGGATAAAGTTGCAGGACCACTT
CTGCGCTCGGCCCTTCCGGCTGGCTGGTTTATTGCTGATAAATCTGGAGCCGGTGAGCGTGGGTCTCGCG
GTATCATTGCAGCACTGGGGCCAGATGGTAAGCCCTCCCGTATCGTAGTTATCTACACGACGGGGAGTCA
GGCAACTATGGATGAACGAAATAGACAGATCGCTGAGATAGGTGCCTCACTGATTAAGCATTGGTAACTG
TCAGACCAAGTTTACTCATATATACTTTAGATTGATTTAAAACTTCATTTTTAATTTAAAAGGATCTAGG
TGAAGATCCTTTTTGATAATCTCATGACCAAAATCCCTTAACGTGAGTTTTCGTTCCACTGAGCGTCAGA
CCCCGTAGAAAAGATCAAAGGATCTTCTTGAGATCCTTTTTTTCTGCGCGTAATCTGCTGCTTGCAAACA
AAAAAACCACCGCTACCAGCGGTGGTTTGTTTGCCGGATCAAGAGCTACCAACTCTTTTTCCGAAGGTAA
CTGGCTTCAGCAGAGCGCAGATACCAAATACTGTTCTTCTAGTGTAGCCGTAGTTAGGCCACCACTTCAA
GAACTCTGTAGCACCGCCTACATACCTCGCTCTGCTAATCCTGTTACCAGTGGCTGCTGCCAGTGGCGAT
AAGTCGTGTCTTACCGGGTTGGACTCAAGACGATAGTTACCGGATAAGGCGCAGCGGTCGGGCTGAACGG
GGGGTTCGTGCACACAGCCCAGCTTGGAGCGAACGACCTACACCGAACTGAGATACCTACAGCGTGAGCT
ATGAGAAAGCGCCACGCTTCCCGAAGGGAGAAAGGCGGACAGGTATCCGGTAAGCGGCAGGGTCGGAACA
GGAGAGCGCACGAGGGAGCTTCCAGGGGGAAACGCCTGGTATCTTTATAGTCCTGTCGGGTTTCGCCACC
TCTGACTTGAGCGTCGATTTTTGTGATGCTCGTCAGGGGGGCGGAGCCTATGGAAAAACGCCAGCAACGC
GGCCTTTTTACGGTTCCTGGCCTTTTGCTGGCCTTTTGCTCACATGTTCTTTCCTGCGTTATCCCCTGAT
TCTGTGGATAACCGTATTACCGCCTTTGAGTGAGCTGATACCGCTCGCCGCAGCCGAACGACCGAGCGCA
GCGAGTCAGTGAGCGAGGAAGCGGAAGAGCGCCCAATACGCAAACCGCCTCTCCCCGCGCGTTGGCCGAT
TCATTAATGCAGCTGGCACGACAGGTTTCCCGACTGGAAAGCGGGCAGTGAGCGCAACGCAATTAATGTG
AGTTAGCTCACTCATTAGGCACCCCAGGCTTTACACTTTATGCTTCCGGCTCGTATGTTGTGTGGAATTG
TGAGCGGATAACAATTTCACACAGGAAACAGCTATGACCATGATTACGCCAAGCGCGCAATTAACCCTCA
CTAAAGGGAACAAAAGCTGGAGCTGCAAGCTTAATGTAGTCTTATGCAATACTCTTGTAGTCTTGCAACA
TGGTAACGATGAGTTAGCAACATGCCTTACAAGGAGAGAAAAAGCACCGTGCATGCCGATTGGTGGAAGT
AAGGTGGTACGATCGTGCCTTATTAGGAAGGCAACAGACGGGTCTGACATGGATTGGACGAACCACTGAA
TTGCCGCATTGCAGAGATATTGTATTTAAGTGCCTAGCTCGATACATAAACGGGTCTCTCTGGTTAGACC
AGATCTGAGCCTGGGAGCTCTCTGGCTAACTAGGGAACCCACTGCTTAAGCCTCAATAAAGCTTGCCTTG
AGTGCTTCAAGTAGTGTGTGCCCGTCTGTTGTGTGACTCTGGTAACTAGAGATCCCTCAGACCCTTTTAG
TCAGTGTGGAAAATCTCTAGCAGTGGCGCCCGAACAGGGACTTGAAAGCGAAAGGGAAACCAGAGGAGCT
CTCTCGACGCAGGACTCGGCTTGCTGAAGCGCGCACGGCAAGAGGCGAGGGGCGGCGACTGGTGAGTACG
CCAAAAATTTTGACTAGCGGAGGCTAGAAGGAGAGAGATGGGTGCGAGAGCGTCAGTATTAAGCGGGGGA
GAATTAGATCGCGATGGGAAAAAATTCGGTTAAGGCCAGGGGGAAAGAAAAAATATAAATTAAAACATAT
AGTATGGGCAAGCAGGGAGCTAGAACGATTCGCAGTTAATCCTGGCCTGTTAGAAACATCAGAAGGCTGT
AGACAAATACTGGGACAGCTACAACCATCCCTTCAGACAGGATCAGAAGAACTTAGATCATTATATAATA
CAGTAGCAACCCTCTATTGTGTGCATCAAAGGATAGAGATAAAAGACACCAAGGAAGCTTTAGACAAGAT
AGAGGAAGAGCAAAACAAAAGTAAGACCACCGCACAGCAAGCGGCCGCTGATCTTCAGACCTGGAGGAGG
AGATATGAGGGACAATTGGAGAAGTGAATTATATAAATATAAAGTAGTAAAAATTGAACCATTAGGAGTA
GCACCCACCAAGGCAAAGAGAAGAGTGGTGCAGAGAGAAAAAAGAGCAGTGGGAATAGGAGCTTTGTTCC
TTGGGTTCTTGGGAGCAGCAGGAAGCACTATGGGCGCAGCGTCAATGACGCTGACGGTACAGGCCAGACA
ATTATTGTCTGGTATAGTGCAGCAGCAGAACAATTTGCTGAGGGCTATTGAGGCGCAACAGCATCTGTTG
CAACTCACAGTCTGGGGCATCAAGCAGCTCCAGGCAAGAATCCTGGCTGTGGAAAGATACCTAAAGGATC
AACAGCTCCTGGGGATTTGGGGTTGCTCTGGAAAACTCATTTGCACCACTGCTGTGCCTTGGAATGCTAG
TTGGAGTAATAAATCTCTGGAACAGATTTGGAATCACACGACCTGGATGGAGTGGGACAGAGAAATTAAC
AATTACACAAGCTTAATACACTCCTTAATTGAAGAATCGCAAAACCAGCAAGAAAAGAATGAACAAGAAT
TATTGGAATTAGATAAATGGGCAAGTTTGTGGAATTGGTTTAACATAACAAATTGGCTGTGGTATATAAA
ATTATTCATAATGATAGTAGGAGGCTTGGTAGGTTTAAGAATAGTTTTTGCTGTACTTTCTATAGTGAAT
AGAGTTAGGCAGGGATATTCACCATTATCGTTTCAGACCCACCTCCCAACCCCGAGGGGACCCGACAGGC
CCGAAGGAATAGAAGAAGAAGGTGGAGAGAGAGACAGAGACAGATCCATTCGATTAGTGAACGGATCTCG
ACGGTATCGGTTAACTTTTAAAAGAAAAGGGGGGATTGGGGGGTACAGTGCAGGGGAAAGAATAGTAGAC
ATAATAGCAACAGACATACAAACTAAAGAATTACAAAAACAAATTACAAAATTCAAAATTTTATCGATGG
ATCCCCCGGGCTCGAGTTCGAAGATCGATGT
